>Addgene plasmid #187416 | RAT | addgene full sequence | sequence record 373894 | Addgene NGS Result
TTCTCTGTCACAGAATGAAAATTTTTCTGTCATCTCTTCGTTATTAATGTTTGTAATTGACTGAATATCA
ACGCTTATTTGCAGCCTGAATGGCGAATGGG
[124 nt withheld, positions 102-225]
C
[91 nt withheld, positions 227-317]
A
[49 nt withheld, positions 319-367]
CCTTTGACGTTGGAGTCCACGTTCTT
[37 nt withheld, positions 394-430]
ACCCTATCTCGGTCTATTCTTTTGATTTATAAGGGATTTTGCCGATTTCGGCCTATTGGTTAAAAAATGA
GCTGATTTAACAAAAATTTAACGCGAATTTTAACAAAATATTAACGCTTACAATTTAGGTGGCACTTTTC
GGGGAAATGTGCGCGGAACCCCTATTTGTTTATTTTTCTAAATACATTCAAATATGTATCCGCTCATGAG
ACAATAACCCTGATAAATGCTTCAATAATATTGAAAAAGGAAGAGTATGAGTATTCAACATTTCCGTGTC
GCCCTTATTCCCTTTTTTGCGGCATTTTGCCTTCCTGTTTTTGCTCACCCAGAAACGCTGGTGAAAGTAA
AAGATGCTGAAGATCAGTTGGGTGCACGAGTGGGTTACATCGAACTGGATCTCAACAGCGGTAAGATCCT
TGAGAGTTTTCGCCCCGAAGAACGTTTTCCAATGATGAGCACTTTTAAAGTTCTGCTATGTGGCGCGGTA
TTATCCCGTATTGACGCCGGGCAAGAGCAACTCGGTCGCCGCATACACTATTCTCAGAATGACTTGGTTG
AGTACTCACCAGTCACAGAAAAGCATCTTACGGATGGCATGACAGTAAGAGAATTATGCAGTGCTGCCAT
AACCATGAGTGATAACACTGCGGCCAACTTACTTCTGACAACGATCGGAGGACCGAAGGAGCTAACCGCT
TTTTTGCACAACATGGGGGATCATGTAACTCGCCTTGATCGTTGGGAACCGGAGCTGAATGAAGCCATAC
CAAACGACGAGCGTGACACCACGATGCCTGTAGCAATGGCAACAACGTTGCGCAAACTATTAACTGGCGA
ACTACTTACTCTAGCTTCCCGGCAACAATTAATAGACTGGATGGAGGCGGATAAAGTTGCAGGACCACTT
CTGCGCTCGGCCCTTCCGGCTGGCTGGTTTATTGCTGATAAATCTGGAGCCGGTGAGCGTGGGTCTCGCG
GTATCATTGCAGCACTGGGGCCAGATGGTAAGCCCTCCCGTATCGTAGTTATCTACACGACGGGGAGTCA
GGCAACTATGGATGAACGAAATAGACAGATCGCTGAGATAGGTGCCTCACTGATTAAGCATTGGTAACTG
TCAGACCAAGTTTACTCATATATACTTTAGATTGATTTAAAACTTCATTTTTAATTTAAAAGGATCTAGG
TGAAGATCCTTTTTGATAATCTCATGACCAAAATCCCTTAACGTGAGTTTTCGTTCCACTGAGCGTCAGA
CCCCGTAGAAAAGATCAAAGGATCTTCTTGAGATCCTTTTTTTCTGCGCGTAATCTGCTGCTTGCAAACA
AAAAAACCACCGCTACCAGCGGTGGTTTGTTTGCCGGATCAAGAGCTACCAACTCTTTTTCCGAAGGTAA
CTGGCTTCAGCAGAGCGCAGATACCAAATACTGTTCTTCTAGTGTAGCCGTAGTTAGGCCACCACTTCAA
GAACTCTGTAGCACCGCCTACATACCTCGCTCTGCTAATCCTGTTACCAGTGGCTGCTGCCAGTGGCGAT
AAGTCGTGTCTTACCGGGTTGGACTCAAGACGATAGTTACCGGATAAGGCGCAGCGGTCGGGCTGAACGG
GGGGTTCGTGCACACAGCCCAGCTTGGAGCGAACGACCTACACCGAACTGAGATACCTACAGCGTGAGCT
ATGAGAAAGCGCCACGCTTCCCGAAGGGAGAAAGGCGGACAGGTATCCGGTAAGCGGCAGGGTCGGAACA
GGAGAGCGCACGAGGGAGCTTCCAGGGGGAAACGCCTGGTATCTTTATAGTCCTGTCGGGTTTCGCCACC
TCTGACTTGAGCGTCGATTTTTGTGATGCTCGTCAGGGGGGCGGAGCCTATGGAAAAACGCCAGCAACGC
GGCCTTTTTACGGTTCCTGGCCTTTTGCTGGCCTTTTGCTCACATGTTCTTTCCTGCGTTATCCCCTGAT
TCTGTGGATAACCGTATTACCGCCTTTGAGTGAGCTGATACCGCTCGCCGCAGCCGAACGACCGAGCGCA
GCGAGTCAGTGAGCGAGGAAGCGGAAGAGCGCCTGATGCGGTATTTTCTCCTTACGCATCTGTGCGGTAT
TTCACACCGCATAGACCAGCCGCGTAACCTGGCAAAATCGGTTACGGTTGAGTAATAAATGGATGCCCTG
CGTAAGCGGGTGTGGGCGGACAATAAAGTCTTAAACTGAACAAAATAGATCTAAACTATGACAATAAAGT
CTTAAACTAGACAGAATAGTTGTAAACTGAAATCAGTCCAGTTATGCTGTGAAAAAGCATACTGGACTTT
TGTTATGGCTAAAGCAAACTCTTCATTTTCTGAAGTGCAAATTGCCCGTCGTATTAAAGAGGGGCGTGGC
CAAGGGCATGGTAAAGACTATATTCGCGGCGTTGTGACAATTTACCGAACAACTCCGCGGCCGGGAAGCC
GATCTCGGCTTGAACGAATTGTTAGGTGGCGGTACTTGGGTCGATATCAAAGTGCATCACTTCTTCCCGT
ATGCCCAACTTTGTATAGAGAGCCACTGCGGGATCGTCACCGTAATCTGCTTGCACGTAGATCACATAAG
CACCAAGCGCGTTGGCCTCATGCTTGAGGAGATTGATGAGCGCGGTGGCAATGCCCTGCCTCCGGTGCTC
GCCGGAGACTGCGAGATCATAGATATAGATCTCACTACGCGGCTGCTCAAACTTGGGCAGAACGTAAGCC
GCGAGAGCGCCAACAACCGCTTCTTGGTCGAAGGCAGCAAGCGCGATGAATGTCTTACTACGGAGCAAGT
TCCCGAGGTAATCGGAGTCCGGCTGATGTTGGGAGTAGGTGGCTACGTCTCCGAACTCACGACCGAAAAG
ATCAAGAGCAGCCCGCATGGATTTGACTTGGTCAGGGCCGAGCCTACATGTGCGAATGATGCCCATACTT
GAGCCACCTAACTTTGTTTTAGGGCGACTGCCCTGCTGCGTAACATCGTTGCTGCTGCGTAACATCGTTG
CTGCTCCATAACATCAAACATCGACCCACGGCGTAACGCGCTTGCTGCTTGGATGCCCGAGGCATAGACT
GTACAAAAAAACAGTCATAACAAGCCATGAAAACCGCCACTGCGCCGTTACCACCGCTGCGTTCGGTCAA
GGTTCTGGACCAGTTGCGTGAGCGCATACGCTACTTGCATTACAGTTTACGAACCGAACAGGCTTATGTC
AACTGGGTTCGTGCCTTCATCCGTTTCCACGGTGTGCGTCACCCGGCAACCTTGGGCAGCAGCGAAGTCG
AGGCATTTCTGTCCTGGCTGGCGAACGAGCGCAAGGTTTCGGTCTCCACGCATCGTCAGGCATTGGCGGC
CTTGCTGTTCTTCTACGGCAAGGTGCTGTGCACGGATCTGCCCTTGCTTCAGGAGATCGGTAGACCTCGG
CCGTCGCGGCGCTTGCCGGTGGTGCTGACCCCGGATGAAGTGGTTCGCATCCTCGGTTTTCTGGAAGGCG
AGCATCGTTTGTTCGCCCAGGACTCTAGCTATAGTTCTAGTGGTTGGCTACGTACCCGTAGTGGCTATGG
CAGGGCTTGCCGCCCCGACGTTGGCTGCGAGCCCTGGGCCTTCACCCGAACTTGGGGGTTGGGGTGGGGA
AAAGGAAGAAACGCGGGCGTATTGGTCCCAATGGGGTCTCGGTGGGGTATCGACAGAGTGCCAGCCCTGG
GACCGAACCCCGCGTTTATGAACAAACGACCCAACACCCGTGCGTTTTATTCTGTCTTTTTATTGCCGTC
ATAGCGCGGGTTCCTTCCGGTATTGTCTCCTTCCGTGTTTCAGTTAGCCTCCCCCATCTCCCGGTACCGC
ATGCTCAGCTCTTAACTTCAATTTTTACATCAAAGCGTCCCTGAAAACGGTCTTTCTCACTGTACCCAAT
GTTCTCACCATACGCCTTACACTCAATGCGGATTTCAGTGTCCAAGGTGAGGTTGGTGAACTGCACGGCC
AGCAGGGGCTGCAGGTACTTGGGCTGCAGGAGTTTGCCGTAGTAGGGATAGTACTGCAGAGGAAAGCCAT
AGAATCCGCCCATCCCAAAGTACTCTATGTTTCCAACTTTATCCTTATCCTCATCGCGCTTGCCAGTGCA
CTGGACAGGTAGGACGTTTGGATTATACTTCATCGTCAGAGGGTAAGTCTCCAAGGATTCATTCTTGGGA
GGCTTAGGTTTGAAGCCCAGCACTCGGTTGAGCTTGATAATGATACAGGGCTTCCCCTCTTTGTAGCCGT
AGGATTCATCATTGAGACCAGAGCAGTTCCCCAGCCAGTCAAGCTTGAACCTGCACACCTTGCGCTCTCC
TCGTTCATGATTGAACTCTCCCCGCTCCTTGGGTTCACTGGGCATACTGCCACAATCCTCGAAAATCATG
TCGTCCTTCTGGGCCGAATCTTTGTACTTTTCCAGGAACCTGATGATGTTTAGCACATAGGCCTCGTAGC
TCTTGGGGTCATTAGGACGGAAGGAAATTTCAGTCTTTTGGATCTGAGGAATCTGTGTCAATCCTGGCGG
GGCCACACGGTCCTGGTACGTGGGTTTCAGCTCACTGATGGTAAGCAGCATCACTTGGATGGTCCCGATG
AAGATGCCGGCCAGGCAGCCATAGAATATCACGTAGAACAGAAGGATCTTAAACCAACTACCACCGGTCC
TGCCCAAAAACTCCTTCTTCTCCGAGTTCCAGATGAATTTCTTCCAGCTGCCTTCCTCCTTGGCTTTTCC
GCGGGCCATCTCGAGATCCCGGGTGATCAAGTCTTCGTCGAGTGATTGTAAATAAAATGTAATTTACAGT
ATAGTATTTTAATTAATATACAAATGATTTGATAATAATTCTTATTTAACTATAATATATTGTGTTGGGT
TGAATTAAAGGTCCGTATACTCCGGAATATTAATAGATCATGGAGATAATTAAAATGATAACCATCTCGC
AAATAAATAAGTATTTTACTGTTTTCGTAACAGTTTTGTAATAAAAAAACCTATAAATATTCCGGATTAT
TCATACCGTCCCACCATCGGGCGCGGATCCCGGTCCGAAGCGCGCGGAATTCAAAGGCCTACGTCGACGA
GCTCACCTATAGGGCGAATTGGCGGAAGGCCGTCAAGGCCGCATGTCGACATGGGGAAGGGGGTTGGACG
AGACAAGTATGAGCCCGCAGCTGTATCAGAACATGGGGACAAGAAGAGCAAGAAGGCGAAGAAGGAAAGG
GACATGGACGAACTCAAGAAGGAAGTGTCTATGGACGACCATAAACTCAGCCTGGATGAACTCCATCGTA
AATACGGAACAGATTTGAGCCGAGGCCTAACACCCGCAAGGGCCGCTGAGATCCTGGCTCGGGATGGCCC
CAACGCCCTCACGCCCCCTCCCACTACTCCCGAGTGGGTCAAATTCTGTCGGCAGCTGTTCGGTGGCTTC
TCCATGTTACTGTGGATTGGAGCCATTCTTTGTTTCTTGGCTTATGGCATCCGAAGTGCTACAGAAGAGG
AACCACCAAATGATGATCTGTACCTCGGGGTCGTGCTGTCTGCTGTCGTCATCATAACTGGCTGTTTCTC
CTATTATCAAGAAGCAAAAAGCTCCAAGATCATGGAATCCTTCAAGAACATGGTCCCTCAGCAAGCCCTC
GTGATTCGAAATGGAGAGAAGATGAGCATCAACGCAGAGGATGTCGTCGTTGGTGATCTGGTGGAGGTGA
AGGGCGGAGACCGAATCCCTGCTGATCTCAGAATCATATCTGCAAATGGCTGCAAGGTGGATAACTCCTC
ACTCACTGGTGAATCAGAACCCCAGACTCGGTCCCCGGATTTCACAAACGAGAACCCCTTGGAGACAAGG
AACATTGCCTTCTTCTCAACCAACTGTGTTGAAGGAACTGCACGTGGCATCGTTGTGTACACTGGGGATC
GCACCGTGATGGGCAGGATCGCCACCCTTGCTTCTGGGCTGGAAGGCGGCCAGACCCCCATTGCTGAAGA
AATCGAGCACTTCATCCACCTCATCACGGGTGTGGCCGTGTTCCTGGGGGTGTCTTTCTTCATTCTCTCT
CTGATCCTTGAGTACACCTGGCTCGAGGCTGTCATCTTCCTCATTGGTATCATCGTAGCCAACGTGCCGG
AAGGTTTGCTGGCCACCGTCACGGTATGTCTGACGCTCACTGCCAAGCGCATGGCGAGGAAGAACTGCCT
GGTGAAGAACCTGGAAGCTGTGGAGACCTTGGGGTCCACATCCACCATCTGCTCCGACAAGACTGGAACT
CTGACTCAGAACCGGATGACAGTGGCTCACATGTGGTTTGACAATCAAATCCATGAAGCTGACACCACAG
AGAATCAGAGTGGGGTCTCCTTTGACAAGACGTCAGCCACCTGGTTCGCTCTGTCCAGAATTGCTGGTCT
CTGTAACAGGGCAGTGTTTCAGGCTAACCAAGAAAACCTGCCTATCCTTAAGCGTGCAGTAGCGGGAGAT
GCTTCCGAGTCGGCGCTCTTAAAGTGCATCGAGGTCTGCTGTGGCTCCGTGATGGAGATGAGGGAGAAGT
ACACCAAGATAGTGGAGATTCCTTTCAACTCCACCAACAAGTACCAGCTCTCCATTCACAAGAACCCAAA
CGCATCGGAGCCTAAGCACCTGCTAGTGATGAAGGGCGCCCCAGAAAGGATCCTGGACCGATGCAGTTCT
ATCCTCCTCCACGGCAAGGAGCAGCCCCTGGACGAAGAGCTGAAGGACGCCTTTCAGAATGCCTACCTAG
AGCTGGGGGGCCTTGGAGAGCGTGTGCTAGGTTTCTGCCACCTCCTTCTGCCTGACGAACAGTTTCCCGA
AGGCTTCCAGTTTGACACTGATGAAGTCAATTTCCCCGTGGATAACCTCTGCTTCGTGGGTCTTATCTCC
ATGATTGACCCTCCTCGAGCTGCTGTCCCCGATGCTGTGGGCAAATGCCGCAGCGCTGGGATTAAGGTCA
TCATGGTCACAGGAGACCATCCAATCACAGCCAAAGCCATTGCTAAGGGGGTGGGCATTATCTCAGAAGG
TAACGAGACCGTGGAAGACATTGCTGCCCGCCTCAACATTCCAGTGAACCAGGTGAACCCCAGAGATGCC
AAGGCCTGTGTAGTACATGGCAGTGACTTGAAGGACATGACCTCTGAGGAGCTGGATGACATTTTGCGGT
ACCACACGGAGATTGTCTTTGCTAGGACCTCTCCTCAACAGAAGCTCATCATTGTGGAGGGCTGCCAGCG
GCAGGGTGCCATCGTGGCTGTCACAGGGGATGGTGTCAATGACTCTCCAGCTTTGAAAAAGGCAGATATT
GGGGTTGCCATGGGGATTGTTGGCTCGGATGTGTCCAAGCAAGCTGCTGACATGATTCTTCTGGATGACA
ACTTTGCCTCCATCGTGACTGGAGTAGAAGAAGGTCGTCTGATATTTGATAACTTGAAGAAATCCATTGC
TTACACCCTAACAAGTAACATTCCGGAAATCACCCCCTTCTTGATATTTATTATTGCAAACATTCCACTG
CCCCTGGGCACCGTGACCATCCTCTGCATTGACTTGGGCACTGACATGGTTCCCGCCATCTCTCTGGCCT
ATGAACAGGCTGAAAGTGACATCATGAAGAGGCAGCCCAGAAATCCCAAAACGGACAAACTTGTGAACGA
GCGTCTGATCAGCATGGCCTATGGACAGATCGGTATGATCCAGGCCCTGGGAGGCTTCTTCACTTATTTT
GTGATTCTGGCTGAGAACGGTTTCCTGCCCTTTCACCTGTTGGGCATCCGAGAGACCTGGGATGACCGCT
GGATCAATGATGTGGAGGACAGCTACGGGCAGCAGTGGACCTACGAGCAGAGGAAGATTGTGGAGTTCAC
CTGCCACACGGCCTTCTTTGTCAGTATCGTGGTAGTGCAGTGGGCTGACTTGGTCATCTGCAAGACCAGA
AGGAATTCTGTCTTCCAGCAGGGAATGAAGAACAAGATCTTAATATTTGGCCTCTTTGAAGAGACAGCTC
TTGCTGCTTTCCTGTCCTACTGCCCTGGGATGGGTGCAGCCCTTAGGATGTATCCCCTCAAACCTACTTG
GTGGTTCTGTGCCTTCCCCTACTCCCTTCTCATCTTCGTGTATGACGAGGTGCGGAAGCTCATCATCAGG
CGACGCCCTGGCGGCTGGGTGGAGAAGGAAACCTACTACTAGGCGGCCGCCTGGGCCTCATGGGCCTTCC
GCTCACTGCCCGCTTTCCAGTGCGGCCGCTTTCGAATCTAGAGCCTGCAGTCTCGACAAGCTTGTCGAGA
AGTACTAGAGGATCATAATCAGCCATACCACATTTGTAGAGGTTTTACTTGCTTTAAAAAACCTCCCACA
CCTCCCCCTGAACCTGAAACATAAAATGAATGCAATTGTTGTTGTTAACTTGTTTATTGCAGCTTATAAT
GGTTACAAATAAAGCAATAGCATCACAAATTTCACAAATAAAGCATTTTTTTCACTGCATTCTAGTTGTG
GTTTGTCCAAACTCATCAATGTATCTTATCATGTCTGGATCTGATCACTGCTTGAGCCTAGGAGATCCGA
ACCAGATAAGTGAAATCTAGTTCCAAACTATTTTGTCATTTTTAATTTTCGTATTAGCTTACGACGCTAC
ACCCAGTTCCCATCTATTTTGTCACTCTTCCCTAAATAATCCTTAAAAACTCCATTTCCACCCCTCCCAG
TTCCCAACTATTTTGTCCGCCCACAGCGGGGCATTTTTCTTCCTGTTATGTTTTTAATCAAACATCCTGC
CAACTCCATGTGACAAACCGTCATCTTCGGCTACTTT
Features (pLannotate 1.2.2; 18 found; start..end, strand, type, name):
     81..97      +  CDS            lacZα (fragment): LacZα fragment of β-galactosidase; lacZ fragment
    102..556     +  rep_origin     f1 ori (sequence partly withheld): f1 bacteriophage origin of replication; arrow indicates direction of (+) strand synthesis
    582..686     +  promoter       AmpR promoter: bla
    687..1547    +  CDS            AmpR: β-lactamase; bla; confers resistance to ampicillin, carbenicillin, and related antibiotics
   1718..2306    +  rep_origin     ori: high-copy-number ColE1/pMB1/pBR322/pUC origin of replication
   2492..2543    -  misc_feature   bom (fragment): basis of mobility region from pBR322
   2611..2835    -  mobile_element Tn7R: mini-Tn7 element (right end of the Tn7 transposon) Tn7
   2902..3435    -  CDS            GmR: gentamycin acetyltransferase; aacC1; confers resistance to gentamycin
   3624..3652    -  promoter       Pc promoter: intI1 (promoter lies within the coding sequence); class 1 integron promoter
   3630..3989    -  CDS            YPR2_ECOLX (fragment): Protein predicted: Swiss-Prot protein existence level 4. From Escherichia coli.
   4160..4208    -  polyA_signal   HSV TK poly(A) signal: herpes simplex virus thymidine kinase polyadenylation signal (Cole and Stacy, 1985)
   4288..5199    -  CDS            Atp1b1: AT1B1_RAT - Experimental evidence at protein level: Swiss-Prot protein existence level 1. Involved in cell adhesion and establishing epithelial cell polarity. From Rattus norvegicus (Rat).
   5234..5343    -  promoter       p10 promoter: baculovirus promoter for expression in insect cells
   5367..5458    +  promoter       polyhedrin promoter: polh from Autographa californica; promoter for the baculovirus polyhedrin gene
   5591..8659    +  CDS            Atp1a1: AT1A1_RAT - Experimental evidence at protein level: Swiss-Prot protein existence level 1. This is the catalytic component of the active enzyme, which catalyzes the hydrolysis of ATP coupled with the exchange of sodium and potassium ions across the plasma membrane. This action creates the electrochemical gradient of sodium and potassium ions, providing the energy for active transport of various nutrients. From Rattus norvegicus (Rat).
   8771..8854    +  CDS            large T antigen (fragment): large T antigen from SV40 (simian virus 40)
   8877..9011    +  polyA_signal   SV40 poly(A) signal: SV40 polyadenylation signal
   9040..9205    -  mobile_element Tn7L: mini-Tn7 element (left end of the Tn7 transposon) Tn7
