[The description below was written by a language model from this plasmid's Addgene catalogue record and pLannotate feature annotations shown in this document.]
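Description:
RAT is an insect-cell expression construct built on the pFastBac Dual backbone, a baculovirus donor (transfer) plasmid, and it carries both subunits of the rat (Rattus norvegicus) Na,K-ATPase. The sequenced plasmid is about 9.3 kb. It is propagated in E. coli through a high-copy ColE1/pUC-type origin with ampicillin resistance (β-lactamase under its own promoter). An f1 origin and small remnants of lacZα and the pBR322 bom region are also annotated.

The payload sits between the Tn7R and Tn7L ends of a mini-Tn7 element. This arrangement allows the whole cassette to be transposed into a baculovirus shuttle genome (bacmid) in a suitable E. coli host. A gentamicin acetyltransferase gene driven by the integron Pc promoter lies inside the same element, so it moves with the cassette and provides selection for transposition. Two baculovirus late promoters are placed back to back and fire in opposite directions. The polyhedrin (PH) promoter drives Atp1a1, the roughly 3.07 kb catalytic α1 subunit that couples ATP hydrolysis to sodium/potassium exchange, and this unit ends in an SV40 polyadenylation signal. The p10 promoter drives Atp1b1, the roughly 0.9 kb β1 subunit, and this unit ends in the HSV thymidine kinase poly(A) signal. No epitope tags or reporters are annotated.

Because both subunits are on one element, a single recombinant baculovirus can co-express them in infected insect cells, yielding the assembled α/β pump. The associated publication concerns the evolution of toxin-resistant Na,K-ATPases, which suggests that the rat enzyme served in comparisons of pump function. The record does not spell out its exact experimental role.
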