Addgene plasmid #187416: RAT
Purpose: Expresses Na,K-ATPase (ATP1A1 and ATP1B1 in pFastBac Dual vector) in insect cells
Depositing lab: Susanne Dobler. Depositing organization: Universitaet Hamburg. Publication: Constraints on the evolution of toxin-resistant Na,K-ATPases have limited dependence on sequence divergence. Mohammadi S, Herrera-Alvarez S, Yang L, Rodriguez-Ordonez MDP, Zhang K, Storz JF, Dobler S, Crawford AJ, Andolfatto P. PLoS Genet. 2022 Aug 16;18(8):e1010323. doi: 10.1371/journal.pgen.1010323. eCollection 2022 Aug. PubMed 35972957.
Backbone
  Vector backbone: pFastBac Dual
  Backbone manufacturer: Thermo Fisher (Invitrogen)
  Backbone size w/o insert (bp): 5238
  Vector type: Insect Expression
Growth in bacteria
  Bacterial resistance: Ampicillin, 100 μg/mL
  Growth temperature: 37°C
  Growth strain: DH5alpha
  Copy number: Unknown
Gene/Insert 1
  Gene/Insert name: ATP1A1
  Species: R. norvegicus (rat)
  Insert size (bp): 3072
  GenBank ID: NM_012504.1
  Entrez Gene: Atp1a1 (a.k.a. Nkaa1b)
  Promoter: PH
  Cloning method: Gibson Cloning
  Sequencing primers: 5′ ATTCCGGATTATTCATACCGTCCCACCATCG; 3′ GTGGTATGGCTGATTATGATCCTCTAGTACTTCTC
Gene/Insert 2
  Gene/Insert name: ATP1B1
  Species: R. norvegicus (rat)
  Insert size (bp): 915
  GenBank ID: NM_013113.2
  Entrez Gene: Atp1b1 (a.k.a. ATPBS)
  Promoter: p10
  Cloning method: Restriction Enzyme; 5′ cloning site XhoI (unknown if destroyed); 3′ cloning site PaeI (unknown if destroyed)
  Sequencing primers: 5′ CGGGTTCCTTCCGGTATTGTCTCCTTC; 3′ ACGGACCTTTAATTCAACCCAACACAATATA
Terms and licenses: Academic/Nonprofit Terms; Industry Terms: Not Available to Industry
Depositor comments: Please visit https://doi.org/10.1101/2021.11.29.470343 for bioRxiv preprint.
How to cite: RAT was a gift from Susanne Dobler (Addgene plasmid # 187416 ; http://n2t.net/addgene:187416 ; RRID:Addgene_187416)
