>Addgene plasmid #187416 | RAT | depositor partial sequence | sequence record 363685 | ATP1B1 at p10 promoter
ATGGCCCGCGGAAAAGCCAAGGAGGAAGGCAGCTGGAAGAAATTCATCTGGAACTCGGAGAAGAAGGAGT
TTTTGGGCAGGACCGGTGGTAGTTGGTTTAAGATCCTTCTGTTCTACGTGATATTCTATGGCTGCCTGGC
CGGCATCTTCATCGGGACCATCCAAGTGATGCTGCTTACCATCAGTGAGCTGAAACCCACGTACCAGGAC
CGTGTGGCCCCGCCAGGATTGACACAGATTCCTCAGATCCAAAAGACTGAAATTTCCTTCCGTCCTAATG
ACCCCAAGAGCTACGAGGCCTATGTGCTAAACATCATCAGGTTCCTGGAAAAGTACAAAGATTCGGCCCA
GAAGGACGACATGATTTTCGAGGATTGTGGCAGTATGCCCAGTGAACCCAAGGAGCGGGGAGAGTTCAAT
CATGAACGAGGAGAGCGCAAGGTGTGCAGGTTCAAGCTTGACTGGCTGGGGAACTGCTCTGGTCTCAATG
ATGAATCCTACGGCTACAAAGAGGGGAAGCCCTGTATCATTATCAAGCTCAACCGAGTGCTGGGCTTCAA
ACCTAAGCCTCCCAAGAATGAATCCTTGGAGACTTACCCTCTGACGATGAAGTATAATCCAAACGTCCTA
CCTGTCCAGTGCACTGGCAAGCGCGATGAGGATAAGGATAAAGTTGGAAACATAGAGTACTTTGGGATGG
GCGGATTCTATGGCTTTCCTCTGCAGTACTATCCCTACTACGGCAAACTCCTGCAGCCCAAGTACCTGCA
GCCCCTGCTGGCCGTGCAGTTCACCAACCTCACCTTGGACACTGAAATCCGCATTGAGTGTAAGGCGTAT
GGTGAGAACATTGGGTACAGTGAGAAAGACCGTTTTCAGGGACGCTTTGATGTAAAAATTGAAGTTAAGA
GCTGA
