>Addgene plasmid #187416 | RAT | depositor partial sequence | sequence record 363686 | ATP1A1 at PH promoter
ATGGGGAAGGGGGTTGGACGAGACAAGTATGAGCCCGCAGCTGTATCAGAACATGGGGACAAGAAGAGCA
AGAAGGCGAAGAAGGAAAGGGACATGGACGAACTCAAGAAGGAAGTGTCTATGGACGACCATAAACTCAG
CCTGGATGAACTCCATCGTAAATACGGAACAGATTTGAGCCGAGGCCTAACACCCGCAAGGGCCGCTGAG
ATCCTGGCTCGGGATGGCCCCAACGCCCTCACGCCCCCTCCCACTACTCCCGAGTGGGTCAAATTCTGTC
GGCAGCTGTTCGGTGGCTTCTCCATGTTACTGTGGATTGGAGCCATTCTTTGTTTCTTGGCTTATGGCAT
CCGAAGTGCTACAGAAGAGGAACCACCAAATGATGATCTGTACCTCGGGGTCGTGCTGTCTGCTGTCGTC
ATCATAACTGGCTGTTTCTCCTATTATCAAGAAGCAAAAAGCTCCAAGATCATGGAATCCTTCAAGAACA
TGGTCCCTCAGCAAGCCCTCGTGATTCGAAATGGAGAGAAGATGAGCATCAACGCAGAGGATGTCGTCGT
TGGTGATCTGGTGGAGGTGAAGGGCGGAGACCGAATCCCTGCTGATCTCAGAATCATATCTGCAAATGGC
TGCAAGGTGGATAACTCCTCACTCACTGGTGAATCAGAACCCCAGACTCGGTCCCCGGATTTCACAAACG
AGAACCCCTTGGAGACAAGGAACATTGCCTTCTTCTCAACCAACTGTGTTGAAGGAACTGCACGTGGCAT
CGTTGTGTACACTGGGGATCGCACCGTGATGGGCAGGATCGCCACCCTTGCTTCTGGGCTGGAAGGCGGC
CAGACCCCCATTGCTGAAGAAATCGAGCACTTCATCCACCTCATCACGGGTGTGGCCGTGTTCCTGGGGG
TGTCTTTCTTCATTCTCTCTCTGATCCTTGAGTACACCTGGCTCGAGGCTGTCATCTTCCTCATTGGTAT
CATCGTAGCCAACGTGCCGGAAGGTTTGCTGGCCACCGTCACGGTATGTCTGACGCTCACTGCCAAGCGC
ATGGCGAGGAAGAACTGCCTGGTGAAGAACCTGGAAGCTGTGGAGACCTTGGGGTCCACATCCACCATCT
GCTCCGACAAGACTGGAACTCTGACTCAGAACCGGATGACAGTGGCTCACATGTGGTTTGACAATCAAAT
CCATGAAGCTGACACCACAGAGAATCAGAGTGGGGTCTCCTTTGACAAGACGTCAGCCACCTGGTTCGCT
CTGTCCAGAATTGCTGGTCTCTGTAACAGGGCAGTGTTTCAGGCTAACCAAGAAAACCTGCCTATCCTTA
AGCGTGCAGTAGCGGGAGATGCTTCCGAGTCGGCGCTCTTAAAGTGCATCGAGGTCTGCTGTGGCTCCGT
GATGGAGATGAGGGAGAAGTACACCAAGATAGTGGAGATTCCTTTCAACTCCACCAACAAGTACCAGCTC
TCCATTCACAAGAACCCAAACGCATCGGAGCCTAAGCACCTGCTAGTGATGAAGGGCGCCCCAGAAAGGA
TCCTGGACCGATGCAGTTCTATCCTCCTCCACGGCAAGGAGCAGCCCCTGGACGAAGAGCTGAAGGACGC
CTTTCAGAATGCCTACCTAGAGCTGGGGGGCCTTGGAGAGCGTGTGCTAGGTTTCTGCCACCTCCTTCTG
CCTGACGAACAGTTTCCCGAAGGCTTCCAGTTTGACACTGATGAAGTCAATTTCCCCGTGGATAACCTCT
GCTTCGTGGGTCTTATCTCCATGATTGACCCTCCTCGAGCTGCTGTCCCCGATGCTGTGGGCAAATGCCG
CAGCGCTGGGATTAAGGTCATCATGGTCACAGGAGACCATCCAATCACAGCCAAAGCCATTGCTAAGGGG
GTGGGCATTATCTCAGAAGGTAACGAGACCGTGGAAGACATTGCTGCCCGCCTCAACATTCCAGTGAACC
AGGTGAACCCCAGAGATGCCAAGGCCTGTGTAGTACATGGCAGTGACTTGAAGGACATGACCTCTGAGGA
GCTGGATGACATTTTGCGGTACCACACGGAGATTGTCTTTGCTAGGACCTCTCCTCAACAGAAGCTCATC
ATTGTGGAGGGCTGCCAGCGGCAGGGTGCCATCGTGGCTGTCACAGGGGATGGTGTCAATGACTCTCCAG
CTTTGAAAAAGGCAGATATTGGGGTTGCCATGGGGATTGTTGGCTCGGATGTGTCCAAGCAAGCTGCTGA
CATGATTCTTCTGGATGACAACTTTGCCTCCATCGTGACTGGAGTAGAAGAAGGTCGTCTGATATTTGAT
AACTTGAAGAAATCCATTGCTTACACCCTAACAAGTAACATTCCGGAAATCACCCCCTTCTTGATATTTA
TTATTGCAAACATTCCACTGCCCCTGGGCACCGTGACCATCCTCTGCATTGACTTGGGCACTGACATGGT
TCCCGCCATCTCTCTGGCCTATGAACAGGCTGAAAGTGACATCATGAAGAGGCAGCCCAGAAATCCCAAA
ACGGACAAACTTGTGAACGAGCGTCTGATCAGCATGGCCTATGGACAGATCGGTATGATCCAGGCCCTGG
GAGGCTTCTTCACTTATTTTGTGATTCTGGCTGAGAACGGTTTCCTGCCCTTTCACCTGTTGGGCATCCG
AGAGACCTGGGATGACCGCTGGATCAATGATGTGGAGGACAGCTACGGGCAGCAGTGGACCTACGAGCAG
AGGAAGATTGTGGAGTTCACCTGCCACACGGCCTTCTTTGTCAGTATCGTGGTAGTGCAGTGGGCTGACT
TGGTCATCTGCAAGACCAGAAGGAATTCTGTCTTCCAGCAGGGAATGAAGAACAAGATCTTAATATTTGG
CCTCTTTGAAGAGACAGCTCTTGCTGCTTTCCTGTCCTACTGCCCTGGGATGGGTGCAGCCCTTAGGATG
TATCCCCTCAAACCTACTTGGTGGTTCTGTGCCTTCCCCTACTCCCTTCTCATCTTCGTGTATGACGAGG
TGCGGAAGCTCATCATCAGGCGACGCCCTGGCGGCTGGGTGGAGAAGGAAACCTACTACTAG
